Addgene plasmid #71004: pFOSGE_COF3D10
Purpose: Gateway entry clone
Depositing lab: Alexander Stark. Depositing organization: Research Institute of Molecular Pathology (IMP). Publication: Transcriptional regulators form diverse groups with context-dependent regulatory functions. Stampfel G, Kazmar T, Frank O, Wienerroither S, Reiter F, Stark A. Nature. 2015 Nov 9. doi: 10.1038/nature15545. PubMed 26550828.
Backbone
  Vector backbone: pDONR221
  Backbone manufacturer: Invitrogen
  Backbone size w/o insert (bp): 4762
  Vector type: Gateway entry vector
Growth in bacteria
  Bacterial resistance: Kanamycin, 50 μg/mL
  Growth temperature: 37°C
  Growth strain: DH5alpha
  Copy number: High Copy
Gene/Insert
  Gene/Insert name: MED23 (alt names: FBgn0034795; CG3695, FBtr0299811)
  Species: D. melanogaster (fly)
  Insert size (bp): 4326
  Entrez Gene: MED23 (a.k.a. CG3695, Dmel\CG3695, dSUR2, dTRAP150beta, Gal11/SUR2, Med23, Trap150, Trap150beta)
  Cloning method: Gateway Cloning
  Sequencing primers: 5′ M13-F20; 3′ M13R
Terms and licenses: Academic/Nonprofit Terms; Industry Terms: Not Available to Industry
How to cite: pFOSGE_COF3D10 was a gift from Alexander Stark (Addgene plasmid # 71004 ; http://n2t.net/addgene:71004 ; RRID:Addgene_71004)
