[The description below was written by a language model from this plasmid's Addgene catalogue record.]
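Description:
pFOSGE_COF3D10 is a Gateway entry clone built on the Invitrogen pDONR221 backbone and carrying the Drosophila melanogaster MED23 coding region (CG3695, also known as dSUR2 or Trap150beta), an insert of about 4.3 kb. MED23 encodes a subunit of the Mediator complex, the multiprotein coactivator that bridges sequence-specific transcription factors and the RNA polymerase II machinery. The plasmid is propagated in standard E. coli cloning strains as a high-copy plasmid under kanamycin selection. No feature table accompanies the record, so the exact boundaries of the insert, the presence or absence of a stop codon, and any added tags are not stated.

As an entry clone generated by Gateway recombination into a pDONR vector, the insert would be expected to sit between attL recombination sites, replacing the donor vector's counter-selection cassette. Entry vectors of this type carry no promoter for expressing the insert in eukaryotic cells; the clone instead serves as a sequence-verifiable shuttle, with M13 forward and reverse primer sites flanking the insert. An LR recombination reaction moves the open reading frame in a defined orientation and frame into any compatible destination vector, which then supplies the promoter, fusion tags or DNA-binding domains.

The associated publication concerns the context-dependent regulatory functions of transcriptional regulators, and the clone's name suggests it belongs to a larger arrayed collection of transcription factor and cofactor ORFs. Its typical use is therefore as a source of the fly MED23 ORF for building expression or fusion constructs for functional assays of transcriptional regulation.
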