>Addgene plasmid #71004 | pFOSGE_COF3D10 | depositor partial sequence | sequence record 126946 | insert
ATGGATATGGAAACGCAAGTTATAGACACCGTTAACGAGTTTCTGAAGGTCGACTCCCTTGACGAGGCGT
TCGTTAGCGTCATTGTATTCAAGCCAAACACCGAGCAAGAACGAGCTACCCGCTTCGCCAATGATTTGGT
TACCGCCTTTGGGAACGTGGCGCAGGAGAACCGGGAGCAGGTGCTTCGGCTCTACCTGTTGCGTGCCGCC
GGTGCCTCCGGATATCACATCAAAGTGCTGATGGCGGCACTGGTGAAGCTGGTGGACGCACACGTGATCA
CCGCCAGGATGCTGTGCGACAAGGTGCTGATGTGCGAGAAACTGGACTTCGAGCACAGGACATTCTGGAT
CGAAAGCTTCCGACTGATCAAGCGCGTGATCGTCCAGGTGGACTACAAGGGTGTGCGCGAGATCATGAAG
GTGTGCCGCGACAAGGCACAGTGGTTTCCGCTGAACGTCAACGTTACCTACATGCCACAGCTACTGGCCG
TTGAGGATATCCTGCGATTCATCTTTGATCGCAACAATTGCCTGCTGCCCGCTTACTTTATTGCCAACGA
GATTATGCGTCCGTTTCCTTACCACTGGAAACTCAACCGGCTGATGACCGACTTTGTCGAAGAGTTCCGC
ACCACGGCACAAATGGTTTCGATCATTGGACATGCCAGCATGCTTCCCATCGTAGAGCATTTTGGCTATG
CCGATCACATGATGAACTCCTGGCGACTGGACCACAATACCCTGAAGTTTAACTTTAAGGGCAGCCTGCC
CTACGAGCCAGAGCTGCTCGAGGAGCAGAAGCCCCTACTCCGCTACGTTTTGGAGCAGCCGTACTCGAGG
GAAATGGTCTCTCAAATGCTGAACCTGCAAAAGCATCAGAAGCAGCGCTACAATGCATTGGAAGAGCAGC
TGGTTAATCTCATAGTGCAGGCCATGGAGATGACGGAGGCGAATGATGCCACTGCGGGAAGTGGCTTTAA
CTCCTCAGACGAGCAGATCACGCCCTACGAGTGGATGTGGCTGCATCTCTCTTCGCAACTAATTTACTTT
GTGCTCTTCCAGTTCGTAAGCTTTATGCACATAGTGTTGGCGCTCCACGAAAAGCTTTCCAAGTTGGAGC
TACGCAAGGGTCGCGATCAACTTATGTGGATTCTGTTGCAGTTTATATCCGGGAGCATACAGAAAAATCC
TATCACCAATTTCCTGCCTGTGTTCAGATTGTTTGACCTACTATATCCCGAGCTAGAGCCTCTTAAGCTG
CCAGATATCAATAAATCCTCAATGGTTCGCCATATGGCACCTATTTGCGTTTGGATTCACCTGATGAAGA
AGGCACGAGTGGAAAACATGAACATCACCAGACCATTGCCAATTGCACTGAAGAACCACTACGACTTTCT
GCAGCACCTAGTCACAGCTAACACCATGATGAACATGACGCTGGGAAACGACTTCCGCATAATTCTCATC
TGCAATGCATACTCAACGAATCAGGAGTACTTCGGTCGTCCCATGAGTCTACTGCTGGATGCCCTAAATG
GCACTTCAAAATCTCCAAACGGCGGCCAAATTCCAGCCGTAACTTTTTCGGTCACGGTTCTGGACAGCCT
GACGGTGCACAGTAAGATGTCGTTAATCCACAGCTTCGTAACTCAGATGTTAAAACAGGCCCAAAGCAAG
GGTCAAGTTCCAGCGGCTGCGCTACTGGAGACTTATGCCAGACTTCTGGTTTATACAGAAATCGAGTCGC
TCGGTATAAAGGGATTCCTGAGTCAACTGATGCCAACAGTGTTTAAGAACCATGCGTGGGCCATGCTGCA
CACCTTAATGGAGATGTTTTCGTACCGGCTGCACCATGTGCCTACTCACTACCGGGTCCAATTGCTGTCT
CTCCTTCATTCTCTGTCCTCCGTGCCGCAGACAAACAAGATGCAGCTAAATCTCTGTTTTGAATCTACTG
CTCTGCGTCTGATCACCAGCATTGGATCCGCCGAGTTTCAGCCGCAGTTTTCGCGTTACTTTAACGACAA
ATCTCCCGGAGCAGTGGCGTCTAATGAGAGCGAAGAGCTAAACAGAGTACTTATTCTTACGCTAGCTCGA
TCCATGCACGTACATGGTGGCGGCGATGAAATGCAGGGATGGTGCAAGGACTTCCTTTCCAACATCATTC
AGCACACGCCGCACTCGTGGCCCATGCATTCCTTAGCCTGCTTTCCGCCCGCCTTAAACGAGTACTTTAC
GCAGAACAACCAACCTCCGGAGAACAAGCAGCAGTTGAAGAAGGCCGTGGAAGAGGAATATCGAACCTGG
ACGTCGATGACCAACGAGAATGACATAATTGCGCACTTCTTGCGTCCAACTACGAATCCTTTATTCCTTT
GCCTTCTGTTCAAAATAATTTGGGAGACCGAGAACATAAGCCCAGTGGCTTACAAAATCTTGGAAGGTAT
AAGCGCGAGAGCCTTGTCCACTCATCTGCGTAAATTTTGTGACTACTTGGTGGCTGAGGTAGCTAGCTCA
TCGGATGGCCGCGATTTTATTCACAAGTGCGTCGACACGATTAACAACATGATCTGGAAGTTCAACGTTG
TGACCATCGATAGGGTTGTGCTTTGCCTGGCTCTGCGAACGCACGAGGGTAACGAGGCTCAAGTCTGCTT
TCTCATAATTCAGCTCCTCTTGCTGAAAGCCAGCGAGCTGAGAAATCGTGTTCAGGAGTTCTGCAAGGAC
AATAATCCTGATCACTGGAAGCAGAGCAACTGGCAGGACAAACACTTGTCATTCCATCAAAAGTATCCAG
AGAAGTTCGCGTTGGACGAGTCAGCTTCACAGATTCCGCTGCCAGTGTACTTCAGCAATGTCTGTCTGCG
ATTCCTTCCCGTTCTGGATGTGGTAGTGCACAGATTTATCGAACTTACCATTACAAATGTCCATCAGATA
TTGGGCTTCATTTTGGATCATCTGAGCATACTCTACAAGTTTCACGATCGACCTATAACATATCTGTACA
ACACCCTCCATTATTATGAGCGAATCTTACGAGACCGCCCTGCGCTAAAGAAGAAACTTGTTGGCGCTAT
CACCAGCGCCTTTAGCGAGATTCGGCCGCCCAACTGGAGTGTTAGTGAGCCGTACAAGGTGTATTTGCAA
AGCCAAGACTCGCTGTGGACCCCCGAATTGAGCTACTATATGAGTTTGATCAGGAGACTTGCAGACACAA
TTAGTGGGAAGAATGTATTTTACTCCACCGATTGGCGTTTTAACGAGTTCCCGAATGCGCCAACCCATGC
GCTCTATGTGACATGCGTGGAGCTGCTGGGTCTGCCGGTGGCACCGCCACTGGTGGCCAGCAATCTCATC
GATGTTATAGTAAGCGGATATGCGGTTATTCCGCAAAAGGACATTCACAGCTACATTAATGCTGTGGGCA
TTGTTCTGGCTGCCTTGCCTGAGCCCTACTGGAGCGGCATATACGATCGCCTACAGGATATGCTCAACAC
ACCCAATATGCTGAACTGGACCTACAGATTCAATGCTTTCGAGTTGTTTAACTTCAAGACAGTGCGTGAG
GCGATGCTAGAAAAGACCTACGCCGTGGTGTTGGCAGTAGCTCACTCAGTGTTCCATCACATGGGCGCCT
TTAAGCTGGCGGCAATGACCAGGTACCTCAAGGAGAAGCTAAAGCCGTGCGTGCGAACCGAACAACAATT
GCTGTATTTGTGCCACGTTTTTGGCCCCTTCCTGCAACGAATAGAGTTGGAAAAACCGAACGCTGTGGCT
GGCATAGCCGTGTTGCTTTACGAAATTCTTGAGATCGTGGACAAGCATCATGGTCCGAAGCCTCTGCAGT
ACATGGACCAGATCTGCGATTTCCTCTATCACATTAAGTATATACATGTGGGTAATATCATTAAGAACGA
ATCGGAAGCCATCATTAAGCGGCTACGGCCCCTGCTGCAATTGCGCCTGAGGTTCATAACCCACCTTAAC
TTGGAGGATATTCACACTGAAAAGATCAACGACAATACCAGCAATAATGCAATAACCAGCCAAACGCAGT
CTCCAATGCAAACACAGCATCAGCAGCAGCCGCAGCAACCACATCAGCAACAACAGCAGCAACAACAACA
GCAACAACAGCAACAGCAGCAACAACAGCAGCAGCAACAACAGATGCAGCAGCAACAAATCAACGCAGTG
CAAACAACCAGCGTTCCCCTGGGCAGCGGTGGCAACCTACAGCAGCAGCAGCAAATCAACCAGCAGCAAC
AAATGTATATGCAGCACATGCAGCAGCATCAGCACATGCAAAACATGCGCCACAAT
