>Addgene plasmid #71004 | pFOSGE_COF3D10 | addgene partial sequence | sequence record 131561 | M13-F20 5'-TGTAAAACGACGGCCAGT-3'
ACAAATTGATGAGCAATGCTTTTTTATAATGCCAACTTTGTACAAAAAAGCAGGCTTCATGGATATGGAA
ACGCAAGTTATAGACACCGTTAACGAGTTTCTGAAGGTCGACTCCCTTGACGAGGCGTTCGTTAGCGTCA
TTGTATTCAAGCCAAACACCGAGCAAGAACGAGCTACCCGCTTCGCCAATGATTTGGTTACCGCCTTTGG
GAACGTGGCGCAGGAGAACCGGGAGCAGGTGCTTCGGCTCTACCTGTTGCGTGCCGCCGGTGCCTCCGGA
TATCACATCAAAGTGCTGATGGCGGCACTGGTGAAGCTGGTGGACGCACACGTGATCACCGCCAGGATGC
TGTGCGACAAGGTGCTGATGTGCGAGAAACTGGACTTCGAGCACAGGACATTCTGGATCGAAAGCTTCCG
ACTGATCAAGCGCGTGATCGTCCAGGTGGACTACAAGGGTGTGCGCGAGATCATGAAGGTGTGCCGCGAC
AAGGCACAGTGGTTTCCGCTGAACGTCAACGTTACCTACATGCCACAGCTACTGGCCGTTGAGGATATCC
TGCGATTCATCTTTGATCGCAACAATTGCCTGCTGCCCGCTTACTTTATTGCCAACGAGATTATGCGTCC
GTTTCCTTACCACTGGAAACTCAACCGGCTGATGACCGACTTTGTCGAAGAGTTCCGCACCACGGCACAA
ATGGTTTCGATCATTGGACATGCCAGCATGCTTCCCATCGTAGAGCATTTTGGCTATGCCGATCACATGA
TGAACTCCTGGCGACTGGACCACAATACCCTGAAGTTTAACTTTAAGGG
