>Addgene plasmid #71004 | pFOSGE_COF3D10 | addgene partial sequence | sequence record 131562 | M13-Rev 5'-CAGGAAACAGCTATGACC-3'
ATTTTATTTTGACTGATAGTGACCTGTTCGTTGCAACAAATTGATAAGCAATGCTTTCTTATAATGCCAA
CTTTGTACAAGAAAGCTGGGTCATTGTGGCGCATGTTTTGCATGTGCTGATGCTGCTGCATGTGCTGCAT
ATACATTTGTTGCTGCTGGTTGATTTGCTGCTGCTGCTGTAGGTTGCCACCGCTGCCCAGGGGAACGCTG
GTTGTTTGCACTGCGTTGATTTGTTGCTGCTGCATCTGTTGTTGCTGCTGCTGTTGTTGCTGCTGTTGCT
GTTGTTGCTGTTGTTGTTGCTGCTGTTGTTGCTGATGTGGTTGCTGCGGCTGCTGCTGATGCTGTGTTTG
CATTGGAGACTGCGTTTGGCTGGTTATTGCATTATTGCTGGTATTGTCGTTGATCTTTTCAGTGTGAATA
TCCTCCAAGTTAAGGTGGGTTATGAACCTCAGGCGCAATTGCAGCAGGGGCCGTAGCCGCTTAATGATGG
CTTCCGATTCGTTCTTAATGATATTACCCACATGTATATACTTAATGTGATAGAGGAAATCGCAGATCTG
GTCCATGTACTGCAGAGGCTTCGGACCATGATGCTTGTCCACGATCTCAAGAATTTCGTAAAGCAACACG
GCTATGCCAGCCACAGCGTTCGGTTTTTCCAACTCTATTCGTTGCAGGAAGGGGCCAAAAACGTGGCACA
AATACAGCAATTGTTGTTCGGTTCGCACGCACGGCTTTAGCTTCTCCTT
